Addgene plasmid #98786: MSP722
Purpose: Accessory Plasmid for PACE
Depositing lab: David Liu. Depositing organization: Harvard University. Publication: Phage-assisted continuous evolution of proteases with altered substrate specificity. Packer MS, Rees HA, Liu DR. Nat Commun. 2017 Oct 16;8(1):956. doi: 10.1038/s41467-017-01055-9. PubMed 29038472.
Backbone
  Vector backbone: pSC101
  Backbone manufacturer: ATCC
  Vector type: Synthetic Biology
Growth in bacteria
  Bacterial resistance: Ampicillin, 100 μg/mL
  Growth temperature: 37°C
  Growth strain: DH5alpha
  Copy number: Low Copy
Gene/Insert
  Gene/Insert name: proB-lysozyme-ggs-ENLYGQS-ggs-T7RNAP//T7pro-gIII-lux
  Species: Synthetic
  Mutation: None
  Cloning method: Unknown
Terms and licenses: Academic/Nonprofit Terms; Industry Terms: Not Available to Industry
How to cite: MSP722 was a gift from David Liu (Addgene plasmid # 98786 ; http://n2t.net/addgene:98786 ; RRID:Addgene_98786)
