[The description below was written by a language model from this plasmid's Addgene catalogue record and pLannotate feature annotations shown in this document.]
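Description:
MSP722 is a low-copy bacterial accessory plasmid for phage-assisted continuous evolution (PACE), built on a pSC101 backbone and about 10 kb in size. It replicates in E. coli through the pSC101 origin together with the plasmid-encoded Rep101 (RepA) protein that this origin requires. Selection is by ampicillin resistance from a β-lactamase gene driven by its own bla promoter.

The payload is a two-part genetic circuit that couples protease activity to phage propagation. On one strand, a fusion of T7 lysozyme to T7 RNA polymerase is expressed. According to the insert name it is driven by the constitutive proB promoter, although the feature table does not annotate that promoter. The two domains are joined by flexible GGS linkers flanking a short protease substrate sequence, a variant resembling a TEV-type cleavage site. T7 lysozyme is a natural inhibitor of T7 RNA polymerase, so the tethered fusion presumably holds the polymerase in an inactive state until a protease cuts the linker and frees it. On the opposite strand, a T7 promoter drives M13 gene III, which encodes the minor coat protein pIII needed for phage infectivity, followed by luxA and luxB luciferase subunits from Photorhabdus luminescens. Copies of the rrnB T1 terminator insulate the cassettes.

In PACE, selection phage lacking gene III and carrying an evolving protease yield infectious progeny only when that protease cleaves the encoded substrate and so switches on pIII production. The co-transcribed luciferase genes give a luminescence readout of the same activity. The associated work used this system to evolve proteases with altered substrate specificity.
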