Features (pLannotate 1.2.2; 12 found; start..end, strand, type, name):
      1..951     -  CDS            Rep101: RepA protein needed for replication with the pSC101 origin; rep101
    999..1221    -  rep_origin     pSC101 ori: low-copy replication origin that requires the Rep101 protein
   1716..1760    +  terminator     rrnB T1 terminator: transcription terminator T1 from the E. coli rrnB gene
   1785..1803    +  promoter       T7 promoter: promoter for bacteriophage T7 RNA polymerase
   1986..3259    +  CDS            M13 gene III (fragment) (sequence partly withheld): pIII; III; minor coat protein
   3259..4338    +  CDS            luxA (sequence partly withheld): LUXA1_PHOLU - Experimental evidence at protein level: Swiss-Prot protein existence level 1. Light-emitting reaction in luminous bacteria. From Photorhabdus luminescens (Xenorhabdus luminescens).
   4402..5382    +  CDS            LuxB: LuxB luciferase subunit; luxB; from the Photorhabdus luminescens bioluminescence operon
   5482..8127    -  CDS            RPOL_BPT7: Experimental evidence at protein level: Swiss-Prot protein existence level 1. Highly processive DNA-dependent RNA polymerase that catalyzes the transcription of class II and class III viral genes. Recognizes a specific promoter sequence and enters first into an 'abortive phase' where very short transcripts are synthesized and released before proceeding to the processive transcription of long RNA chains. Unwinds the double-stranded DNA to expose the coding strand for templating. Participates in the initiation of viral DNA replication presumably by making primers accessible to the DNA polymerase
   8213..8664    -  CDS            T7 lysozyme (fragment): lysozyme from bacteriophage T7 inhibitor of T7 RNA polymerase
   8849..8895    -  terminator     rrnB T1 terminator: transcription terminator T1 from the E. coli rrnB gene
   8946..9806    -  CDS            AmpR: β-lactamase; bla; confers resistance to ampicillin, carbenicillin, and related antibiotics
   9807..9911    -  promoter       AmpR promoter: bla
>Addgene plasmid #98786 | MSP722 | depositor full sequence | sequence record 180813 | MSP722 sequence 10017 bps
TCAGATCCTTCCGTATTTAGCCAGTATGTTCTCTAGTGTGGTTCGTTGTTTTTGCGTGAGCCATGAGAAC
GAACCATTGAGATCATGCTTACTTTGCATGTCACTCAAAAATTTTGCCTCAAAACTGGTGAGCTGAATTT
TTGCAGTTAAAGCATCGTGTAGTGTTTTTCTTAGTCCGTTACGTAGGTAGGAATCTGATGTAATGGTTGT
TGGTATTTTGTCACCATTCATTTTTATCTGGTTGTTCTCAAGTTCGGTTACGAGATCCATTTGTCTATCT
AGTTCAACTTGGAAAATCAACGTATCAGTCGGGCGGCCTCGCTTATCAACCACCAATTTCATATTGCTGT
AAGTGTTTAAATCTTTACTTATTGGTTTCAAAACCCATTGGTTAAGCCTTTTAAACTCATGGTAGTTATT
TTCAAGCATTAACATGAACTTAAATTCATCAAGGCTAATCTCTATATTTGCCTTGTGAGTTTTCTTTTGT
GTTAGTTCTTTTAATAACCACTCATAAATCCTCATAGAGTATTTGTTTTCAAAAGACTTAACATGTTCCA
GATTATATTTTATGAATTTTTTTAACTGGAAAAGATAAGGCAATATCTCTTCACTAAAAACTAATTCTAA
TTTTTCGCTTGAGAACTTGGCATAGTTTGTCCACTGGAAAATCTCAAAGCCTTTAACCAAAGGATTCCTG
ATTTCCACAGTTCTCGTCATCAGCTCTCTGGTTGCTTTAGCTAATACACCATAAGCATTTTCCCTACTGA
TGTTCATCATCTGAGCGTATTGGTTATAAGTGAACGATACCGTCCGTTCTTTCCTTGTAGGGTTTTCAAT
CGTGGGGTTGAGTAGTGCCACACAGCATAAAATTAGCTTGGTTTCATGCTCCGTTAAGTCATAGCGACTA
ATCGCTAGTTCATTTGCTTTGAAAACAACTAATTCAGACATACATCTCAATTGGTCTAGGTGATTTTAAT
CACTATACCAATTGAGATGGGCTAGTCAATGATAATTACTAGTCCTTTTCCTTTGAGTTGTGGGTATCTG
TAAATTCTGCTAGACCTTTGCTGGAAAACTTGTAAATTCTGCTAGACCCTCTGTAAATTCCGCTAGACCT
TTGTGTGTTTTTTTTGTTTATATTCAAGTGGTTATAATTTATAGAATAAAGAAAGAATAAAAAAAGATAA
AAAGAATAGATCCCAGCCCTGTGTATAACTCACTACTTTAGTCAGTTCCGCAGTATTACAAAAGGATGTC
GCAAACGCTGTTTGCTCCTCTACAAAACAGACCTTAAAACCCTAAAGGCTTAAGTAGCACCCTCGCAAGC
TCGGGCAAATCGCTGAATATTCCTTTTGTCTCCGACCATCAGGCACCTGAGTCGCTGTCTTTTTCGTGAC
ATTCAGTTCGCTGCGCTCACGGCTCTGGCAGTGAATGGGGGTAAATGGCACTACAGGCGCCTTTTATGGA
TTCATGCAAGGAAACTACCCATAATACAAGAAAAGCCCGTCACGGGCTTCTCAGGGCGTTTTATGGCGGG
TCTGCTATGTGGTGCTATCTGACTTTTTGCTGTTCAGCAGTTCCTGCCCTCTGATTTTCCAGTCTGACCA
CTTCGGATTATCCCGTGACAGGTCATTCAGACTGGCTAATGCACCCAGTAAGGCAGCGGTATCATCAACA
GGCTTACCCGTCTTACTGTCAAGAGGACATCCGGTCAAATAAAACGAAAGGCTCAGTCGAAAGACTGGGC
CTTTCGTTTTGCTGAGGAGACTTAGGGACCCTACTAATACGACTCACTATAGGGAGAAAGAAGGAGCGAC
ATTGCTCCGTGTATTCACTCGTTGGAATGAATACACAGTGCAGTGTTTATTCTGTTATTTATGCCAAAAA
TAAAGGCCACTATCAGGCAGCTTTGTTGTTCTGTTTACCAAGTTCAGGAGGTAACTCATAAGAAAGACCT
GCAGGTGCAGTAAAGGAAAAAAAAA
[85 nt withheld, positions 1986-2070]
C
[98 nt withheld, positions 2072-2169]
A
[305 nt withheld, positions 2171-2475]
G
[176 nt withheld, positions 2477-2652]
CCAATCGTCTGACCTGCCTCAACCTCCTGTC
[82 nt withheld, positions 2684-2765]
GCTCTGAGGGA
[161 nt withheld, positions 2777-2937]
T
[41 nt withheld, positions 2939-2979]
T
[62 nt withheld, positions 2981-3042]
A
[35 nt withheld, positions 3044-3078]
CCTCCCTCAATCGGTTGAATGTCGCCCTTTTGTCTTTGGCGCTGGTAAACCTTACGAGTTCAGTATCGAC
TGCGATAAGATCAACCTGTTCCGC
[50 nt withheld, positions 3173-3222]
T
[37 nt withheld, positions 3224-3260]
GAAATTTGGAAACTTTTTGCTTACATACCAACCTCCCCAATTTTCCCAAACAGAGGTAATGAAACGTTTG
GTTAAATTAGGTCGCATCTCTGAGGAGTGTGGTTTTGATACCGTATGGTTACTGGAGCATCATTTCACGG
AGTTTGGTTTGCTTGGTAACCCTTATGTCGCTGCTGCATATTTACTTGGCGCGACTAAAAAATTGAATGT
AGGAACTGCCGCTATTGTTCTTCCCACAGCCCATCCAGTACGCCAACTTGAAGATGTGAATTTATTGGAT
CAAATGTCAAAAGGACGATTTCGGTTTGGTATTTGCCGAGGGCTTTACAACAAGGACTTTCGCGTATTCG
GCACAGATATGAATAACAGTCGCGCCTTAGCGGAATGCTGGTACGGGCTGATAAAGAATGGCATGACAGA
GGGATATATGGAAGCTGATAATGAACATATCAAGTTCCATAAGGTAAAAGTAAACCCCGCGGCGTATAGC
AGAGGTGGCGCACCGGTTTATGTGGTGGCTGAATCAGCTTCGACGACTGAGTGGGCTGCTCAATTTGGCC
TACCGATGATATTAAGTTGGATTATAAATACTAACGAAAAGAAAGCACAACTTGAGCTTTATAATGAAGT
GGCTCAAGAATATGGGCACGATATTCATAATATCGACCATTGCTTATCATATATAACATCTGTAGATCAT
GACTCAATTAAAGCGAAAGAGATTTGCCGGAAATTTCTGGGGCATTGGTATGATTCTTATGTGAATGCTA
CGACTATTTTTGATGATTCAGACCAAACAAGAGGTTATGATTTCAATAAAGGGCAGTGGCGTGACTTTGT
ATTAAAAGGACATAAAGATACTAATCGCCGTATTGATTACAGTTACGAAATCAATCCCGTGGGAACGCCG
CAGGAATGTATTGACATAATTCAAAAAGACATTGATGCTACAGGAATATCAAATATTTGTTGTGGATTTG
AAGCTAATGGAACAGTAGACGAAATTATTGCTTCCATGAAGCTCTTCCAGTCTGATGTCATGCCATTTCT
TAAAGAAAAACAACGTTCGCTATTATATTATGGCGGTGGCGGTAGCGGCGGTGGCGGTAGCGGCGGTGGC
GGTAGCGGCGGTGGCGGTAGCAAATTTGGATTGTTCTTCCTTAACTTCATCAATTCAACAACTGTTCAAG
AACAGAGTATAGTTCGCATGCAGGAAATAACGGAGTATGTTGATAAGTTGAATTTTGAACAGATTTTAGT
GTATGAAAATCATTTTTCAGATAATGGTGTTGTCGGCGCTCCTCTGACTGTTTCTGGTTTTCTGCTCGGT
TTAACAGAGAAAATTAAAATTGGTTCATTAAATCACATCATTACAACTCATCATCCTGTCCGCATAGCGG
AGGAAGCTTGCTTATTGGATCAGTTAAGTGAAGGGAGATTTATTTTAGGGTTTAGTGATTGCGAAAAAAA
AGATGAAATGCATTTTTTTAATCGCCCGGTTGAATATCAACAGCAACTATTTGAAGAGTGTTATGAAATC
ATTAACGATGCTTTAACAACAGGCTATTGTAATCCAGATAACGATTTTTATAGCTTCCCTAAAATATCTG
TAAATCCCCATGCTTATACGCCAGGCGGACCTCGGAAATATGTAACAGCAACCAGTCATCATATTGTTGA
GTGGGCGGCCAAAAAAGGTATTCCTCTCATCTTTAAGTGGGATGATTCTAATGATGTTAGATATGAATAT
GCTGAAAGATATAAAGCCGTTGCGGATAAATATGACGTTGACCTATCAGAGATAGACCATCAGTTAATGA
TATTAGTTAACTATAACGAAGATAGTAATAAAGCTAAACAAGAGACGCGTGCATTTATTAGTGATTATGT
TCTTGAAATGCACCCTAATGAAAATTTCGAAAATAAACTTGAAGAAATAATTGCAGAAAACGCTGTCGGA
AATTATACGGAGTGTATAACTGCGGCTAAGTTGGCAATTGAAAAGTGTGGTGCGAAAAGTGTATTGCTGT
CCTTTGAACCAATGAATGATTTGATGAGCCAAAAAAATGTAATCAATATTGTTGATGATAATATTAAGAA
GTACCACACGGAATATACCTAAACTTAATTAACGGCACTCCTCAGCAAATATAATGACCCTCTTGATAAC
CCAAGAGGGCATTTTTTAATGCCCATGGCGTCATGTTGAAAATCTCCATTACGCGAACGCGAAGTCCGAC
TCTAAGATGTCACGGAGGTTCAAGTTACCTTTAGCCGGAAGTGCTGGCATTTTGTCCAATTGAGACTCGT
GCAACTGGTCAGCGAACTGGTCGTAGAAATCAGCCAGTACATCACAAGACTCATATGTGTCAACCATAGT
TTCGCGCACTGCTTTGAACAGGTTCGCAGCGTCAGCCGGAATGGTACCGAAGGAGTCGTGAATCAGTGCA
AAAGATTCGATTCCGTACTTCTCGTGTGCCCACACTACAGTCTTACGAAGGTGGCTACCGTCTTGGCTGT
GTACAAAGTTAGGAGCGATACCAGACTCCTGTTTGTGTGCATCAATCTCGCTATCTTTGTTGGTGTTAAT
GGTAGGCTGTAAGCGGAACTGACCGAGGAACATCAGGTTCAAGCGCGTCTGAATAGGCTTCTTGTATTCC
TGCCACACAGGGAAACCATCAGGAGTTACCCAATGCACAGCGCAACGCTTGCGAAGAATCTCTCCAGTCT
TCTTATCTTTGACCTCAGCAGCCAGCAGCTTAGCAGCAGACTTAAGCCAGTTCATTGCTTCAACCGCAGC
TACCACCGTCACGCTCACAGATTCCCAAATCAGCTTAGCCATGTATCCAGCAGCCTGATTCGGCTGAGTG
AACATCAGACCCTTGCCGGAATCAATAGCTGGCTGAATGGTATCTTCCAGCACTTGTTGACGGAAGCCGA
ACTCTTTGGACCCGTAAGCCAGCGTCATGACTGAACGCTTAGTCACACTGCGAGTAACACCGTAAGCCAG
CCATTGACCAGCCAGTGCCTTAGTGCCCAGCTTGACTTTCTCAGAGATTTCACCAGTGTTCTCATCGGTC
ACGGTAACTACTTCGTTATCGGTCCCATTGATTGCGTCTGCTTGTAGAATCTCGTTGACTTTCTTAGCAA
CAATCCCGTAGATGTCCTGAACGGTTTCACTAGGAAGCAAGTTAACCGCGCGACCACCTACCTCATCTCG
GAGCATCGCGGAGAAGTGCTGGATGCCAGAGCAAGACCCGTCAAACGCCAGCGGAAGGGAGCAGTTATAG
CTCAGGCCGTGGTGCTGTACCCCAGCGTACTCAAAGCAGAACGCAAGGAAGCAGAACGGAGAATCTTGCT
CAGCCCACCAAGTGTTCTCCAGTGGAGACTTAGCGCAAGCCATGATGTTCTCGTGGTTTTCCTCAATGAA
CTTGATGCGCTCAGGGAACGGAACCTTATCGACACCCGCACAGTTTGCACCGTGGATTTTCAGCCAGTAG
TAACCTTCCTTACCGATTGGTTTACCTTTCGCCAGCGTAAGCAGTCCTTTGGTCATATCGTTACCTTGCG
GGTTGAACATTGACACAGCGTAAACACGACCGCGCCAGTCCATGTTGTAAGGGAACCAGATGGCCTTATG
GTTAGCAAACTTATTGGCTTGCTCAAGCATGAACTCAAGGCTGATACGGCGAGACTTGCGAGCCTTGTCC
TTGCGGTACACAGCAGCGGCAGCACGTTTCCACGCGGTGAGAGCCTCAGGATTCATGTCGATGTCTTCCG
GTTTCATCGGGAGTTCTTCACGCTCAATCGCAGGGATGTCCTCGACCGGACAATGCTTCCACTTGGTGAT
TACGTTGGCGACCGCTAGGACTTTCTTGTTGATTTTCCATGCGGTGTTTTGCGCAATGTTAATCGCTTTG
TACACCTCAGGCATGTAAACGTCTTCGTAGCGCATCAGTGCTTTCTTACTGTGAGTACGCACCAGCGCCA
GAGGACGACGACCGTTAGCCCAATAGCCACCACCAGTAATGCCAGTCCACGGCTTAGGAGGAACTACGCA
AGGTTGGAACATCGGAGAGATGCCAGCCAGCGCACCTGCACGGGTTGCGATAGCCTCAGCGTATTCAGGT
GCGAGTTCGATAGTCTCAGAGTCTTGACCTACTACGCCAGCATTTTGGCGGTGTAAGCTAACCATTCCGG
TTGACTCAATGAGCATCTCGATGCAGCGTACTCCTACATGAATAGAGTCTTCCTTATGCCACGAAGACCA
CGCCTCGCCACCGAGTAGACCCTTAGAGAGCATGTCAGCCTCGACAACTTGCATAAATGCTTTCTTGTAG
ACGTGCCCTACGCGCTTGTTGAGTTGTTCCTCAACGTTTTTCTTGAAGTGCTTAGCTTCAAGGTCACGGA
TACGACCGAAGCGAGCCTCGTCCTCAATGGCCCGACCGATTGCGCTTGCTACAGCCTGAACGGTTGTATT
GTCAGCACTGGTTAGGCAAGCCAGAGTGGTCTTAATGGTGATGTACGCTACGGCTTCCGGCTTGATTTCT
TGCAGGAACTGGAAGGCTGTCGGGCGCTTGCCGCGCTTAGCTTTCACTTCCTCAAACCAGTCGTTGATGC
GTGCAATCATCTTAGGGAGTAGGGTAGTGATGAGAGGCTTGGCGGCAGCGTTATCCGCAACCTCACCAGC
TTTAAGTTGACGCTCAAACATCTTGCGGAAGCGTGCTTCACCCATCTCGTAAGACTCATGCTCAAGGGCC
AACTGTTCGCGAGCTAAACGCTCACCGTAATGGTCAGCCAGAGTGTTGAACGGGATAGCAGCCAGTTCGA
TGTCAGAGAAGTCGTTCTTAGCGATGTTAATCGTGTTACCGCCCGCTCCACTGCCTGCGCTACCGCCTGC
GCTTTGACCATACAGGTTTTCACCCGCACCACCACTCGCACCACCGCCGCTACCACGGTCAGAAGTGACC
AGTTCGTTCTTCTCCCACCAACGCTTAAGGTCGAACGAAGGGGAAGCCTTCGGCGCCACCTCATGATGGG
CGCGAAGCACAGCGCCTTCGTACTTAGCCAGCAGTGTGACAAGCAGTGAGCGAAGGGATTGCATTTGGGC
TGGCGTAAAGTTAGCGTCGAACTTACCTTTATCGTCGATACCACCAACAAGGCAGACGCCGATAGAGTTG
TGGTTGTAACCCTTAGCGTGAGAGCCTACAGCCATCTCATCTCGTCCTGCCTCCACAGTACCGTCTCGCT
TGATGATAAAGTGGTATCCCACATCGAGCCAACCCTGCTCTTTGTGCCACTGGCGAATCTCACGGACACC
AACATTCTGACTTGGCTTGGTAGCCGAGCAGTGAACAAAGATTGCGTCAGTAGATTCACGTTGTTTAAAC
TGTACACGAGCCATTTTTTTTTTCCTTTCGAGGAAGGAACTCTAGTAAAAGTTAAACAAAATTATTTGTA
GAGGGAAACCGTTGTGGTCTCCCTGAATATATATTACGAGCCTTATGCATGCCCGTAAAGTTATCCAGCA
ACCACTCATAGACCTAGGGCAGCAGATAGGGACGACGTGGTGTTAGCTGTGCTCTAGAATAAAACGAAAG
GCCCAGTCTTTCGACTGAGCCTTTCGTTTTATTTGACCGGAAATCAGAATTGGTTAATTGGTTGTAACAC
TGGCAGAGCATTACGTTACCAATGCTTAATCAGTGAGGCACCTATCTCAGCGATCTGTCTATTTCGTTCA
TCCATAGTTGCCTGACTCCCCGTCGTGTAGATAACTACGATACGGGAGGGCTTACCATCTGGCCCCAGTG
CTGCAATGATACCGCGAGACCCACGCTCACCGGCTCCAGATTTATCAGCAATAAACCAGCCAGCCGGAAG
GGCCGAGCGCAGAAGTGGTCCTGCAACTTTATCCGCCTCCATCCAGTCTATTAATTGTTGCCGGGAAGCT
AGAGTAAGTAGTTCGCCAGTTAATAGTTTGCGCAACGTTGTTGCCATTGCTACAGGCATCGTGGTGTCAC
GCTCGTCGTTTGGTATGGCTTCATTCAGCTCCGGTTCCCAACGATCAAGGCGAGTTACATGATCCCCCAT
GTTGTGCAAAAAAGCGGTTAGCTCCTTCGGTCCTCCGATCGTTGTCAGAAGTAAGTTGGCCGCAGTGTTA
TCACTCATGGTTATGGCAGCACTGCATAATTCTCTTACTGTCATGCCATCCGTAAGATGCTTTTCTGTGA
CTGGTGAGTACTCAACCAAGTCATTCTGAGAATAGTGTATGCGGCGACCGAGTTGCTCTTGCCCGGCGTC
AATACGGGATAATACCGCGCCACATAGCAGAACTTTAAAAGTGCTCATCATTGGAAAACGTTCTTCGGGG
CGAAAACTCTCAAGGATCTTACCGCTGTTGAGATCCAGTTCGATGTAACCCACTCGTGCACCCAACTGAT
CTTCAGCATCTTTTACTTTCACCAGCGTTTCTGGGTGAGCAAAAACAGGAAGGCAAAATGCCGCAAAAAA
GGGAATAAGGGCGACACGGAAATGTTGAATACTCATACTCTTCCTTTTTCAATATTATTGAAGCATTTAT
CAGGGTTATTGTCTCATGAGCGGATACATATTTGAATGTATTTAGAAAAATAAACAAATAGGGGTTCCGC
GCACATTTCCCCGAAAAGTGCCACCTGACGTCTAAGAAACCATTATTATCATGACATTAACCTATAAAAA
TAGGCGTATCACGAGGCCCTTAGGCCAAATAGGCCGT
