>Addgene plasmid #98786 | MSP722 | addgene partial sequence | sequence record 183389 | Addgene Partial NGS Result
TCAGATCCTTCCGTATTTAGCCAGTATGTTCTCTAGTGTGGTTCGTTGTTTTTGCGTGAGCCATGAGAAC
GAACCATTGAGATCATGCTTACTTTGCATGTCACTCAAAAATTTTGCCTCAAAACTGGTGAGCTGAATTT
TTGCAGTTAAAGCATCGTGTAGTGTTTTTCTTAGTCCGTTACGTAGGTAGGAATCTGATGTAATGGTTGT
TGGTATTTTGTCACCATTCATTTTTATCTGGTTGTTCTCAAGTTCGGTTACGAGATCCATTTGTCTATCT
AGTTCAACTTGGAAAATCAACGTATCAGTCGGGCGGCCTCGCTTATCAACCACCAATTTCATATTGCTGT
AAGTGTTTAAATCTTTACTTATTGGTTTCAAAACCCATTGGTTAAGCCTTTTAAACTCATGGTAGTTATT
TTCAAGCATTAACATGAACTTAAATTCATCAAGGCTAATCTCTATATTTGCCTTGTGAGTTTTCTTTTGT
GTTAGTTCTTTTAATAACCACTCATAAATCCTCATAGAGTATTTGTTTTCAAAAGACTTAACATGTTCCA
GATTATATTTTATGAATTTTTTTAACTGGAAAAGATAAGGCAATATCTCTTCACTAAAAACTAATTCTAA
TTTTTCGCTTGAGAACTTGGCATAGTTTGTCCACTGGAAAATCTCAAAGCCTTTAACCAAAGGATTCCTG
ATTTCCACAGTTCTCGTCATCAGCTCTCTGGTTGCTTTAGCTAATACACCATAAGCATTTTCCCTACTGA
TGTTCATCATCTGAGCGTATTGGTTATAAGTGAACGATACCGTCCGTTCTTTCCTTGTAGGGTTTTCAAT
CGTGGGGTTGAGTAGTGCCACACAGCATAAAATTAGCTTGGTTTCATGCTCCGTTAAGTCATAGCGACTA
ATCGCTAGTTCATTTGCTTTGAAAACAACTAATTCAGACATACATCTCAATTGGTCTAGGTGATTTTAAT
CACTATACCAATTGAGATGGGCTAGTCAATGATAATTACTAGTCCTTTTCCTTTGAGTTGTGGGTATCTG
TAAATTCTGCTAGACCTTTGCTGGAAAACTTGTAAATTCTGCTAGACCCTCTGTAAATTCCGCTAGACCT
TTGTGTGTTTTTTTTGTTTATATTCAAGTGGTTATAATTTATAGAATAAAGAAAGAATAAAAAAAGATAA
AAAGAATAGATCCCAGCCCTGTGTATAACTCACTACTTTAGTCAGTTCCGCAGTATTACAAAAGGATGTC
GCAAACGCTGTTTGCTCCTCTACAAAACAGACCTTAAAACCCTAAAGGCTTAAGTAGCACCCTCGCAAGC
TCGGGCAAATCGCTGAATATTCCTTTTGTCTCCGACCATCAGGCACCTGAGTCGCTGTCTTTTTCGTGAC
ATTCAGTTCGCTGCGCTCACGGCTCTGGCAGTGAATGGGGGTAAATGGCACTACAGGCGCCTTTTATGGA
TTCATGCAAGGAAACTACCCATAATACAAGAAAAGCCCGTCACGGGCTTCTCAGGGCGTTTTATGGCGGG
TCTGCTATGTGGTGCTATCTGACTTTTTGCTGTTCAGCAGTTCCTGCCCTCTGATTTTCCAGTCTGACCA
CTTCGGATTATCCCGTGACAGGTCATTCAGACTGGCTAATGCACCCAGTAAGGCAGCGGTATCATCAACA
GGCTTACCCGTCTTACTGTCAAGAGGACATCCGGTCAAATAAAACGAAAGGCTCAGTCGAAAGACTGGGC
CTTTCGTTTTGCTGAGGAGACTTAGGGACCCTACTAATACGACTCACTATAGGGAGAAAGAAGGAGCGAC
ATTGCTCCGTGTATTCACTCGTTGGAATGAATACACAGTGCAGTGTTTATTCTGTTATTTATGCCAAAAA
TAAAGGCCACTATCAGGCAGCTTTGTTGTTCTGTTTACCAAGTTCAGGAGGTAACTCATAAGAAAGACCT
GCAGGTGCAGTAAAGGAAAAAAAAA
[85 nt withheld, positions 1986-2070]
C
[98 nt withheld, positions 2072-2169]
A
[305 nt withheld, positions 2171-2475]
G
[176 nt withheld, positions 2477-2652]
CCAATCGTCTGACCTGCCTCAACCTCCTGTC
[82 nt withheld, positions 2684-2765]
GCTCTGAGGGA
[161 nt withheld, positions 2777-2937]
T
[41 nt withheld, positions 2939-2979]
T
[62 nt withheld, positions 2981-3042]
A
[35 nt withheld, positions 3044-3078]
CCTCCCTCAATCGGTTGAATGTCGCCCTTTTGTCTTTGGCGCTGGTAAACCTTACGAGTTCAGTATCGAC
TGCGATAAGATCAACCTGTTCCGC
[50 nt withheld, positions 3173-3222]
T
[37 nt withheld, positions 3224-3260]
GAAATTTGGAAACTTTTTGCTTACATACCAACCTCCCCAATTTTCCCAAACAGAGGTAATGAAACGTTTG
GTTAAATTAGGTCGCATCTCTGAGGAGTGTGGTTTTGATACCGTATGGTTACTGGAGCATCATTTCACGG
AGTTTGGTTTGCTTGGTAACCCTTATGTCGCTGCTGCATATTTACTTGGCGCGACTAAAAAATTGAATGT
AGGAACTGCCGCTATTGTTCTTCCCACAGCCCATCCAGTACGCCAACTTGAAGATGTGAATTTATTGGAT
CAAATGTCAAAAGGACGATTTCGGTTTGGTATTTGCCGAGGGCTTTACAACAAGGACTTTCGCGTATTCG
GCACAGATATGAATAACAGTCGCGCCTTAGCGGAATGCTGGTACGGGCTGATAAAGAATGGCATGACAGA
GGGATATATGGAAGCTGATAATGAACATATCAAGTTCCATAAGGTAAAAGTAAACCCCGCGGCGTATAGC
AGAGGTGGCGCACCGGTTTATGTGGTGGCTGAATCAGCTTCGACGACTGAGTGGGCTGCTCAATTTGGCC
TACCGATGATATTAAGTTGGATTATAAATACTAACGAAAAGAAAGCACAACTTGAGCTTTATAATGAAGT
GGCTCAAGAATATGGGCACGATATTCATAATATCGACCATTGCTTATCATATATAACATCTGTAGATCAT
GACTCAATTAAAGCGAAAGAGATTTGCCGGAAATTTCTGGGGCATTGGTATGATTCTTATGTGAATGCTA
CGACTATTTTTGATGATTCAGACCAAACAAGAGGTTATGATTTCAATAAAGGGCAGTGGCGTGACTTTGT
ATTAAAAGGACATAAAGATACTAATCGCCGTATTGATTACAGTTACGAAATCAATCCCGTGGGAACGCCG
CAGGAATGTATTGACATAATTCAAAAAGACATTGATGCTACAGGAATATCAAATATTTGTTGTGGATTTG
AAGCTAATGGAACAGTAGACGAAATTATTGCTTCCATGAAGCTCTTCCAGTCTGATGTCATGCCATTTCT
TAAAGAAAAACAACGTTCGCTATTATATTATGGCGGTGGCGGTAGCGGCGGTGGCGGTAGCGGCGGTGGC
GGTAGCGGCGGTGGCGGTAGCAAATTTGGATTGTTCTTCCTTAACTTCATCAATTCAACAACTGTTCAAG
AACAGAGTATAGTTCGCATGCAGGAAATAACGGAGTATGTTGATAAGTTGAATTTTGAACAGATTTTAGT
GTATGAAAATCATTTTTCAGATAATGGTGTTGTCGGCGCTCCTCTGACTGTTTCTGGTTTTCTGCTCGGT
TTAACAGAGAAAATTAAAATTGGTTCATTAAATCACATCATTACAACTCATCATCCTGTCCGCATAGCGG
AGGAAGCTTGCTTATTGGATCAGTTAAGTGAAGGGAGATTTATTTTAGGGTTTAGTGATTGCGAAAAAAA
AGATGAAATGCATTTTTTTAATCGCCCGGTTGAATATCAACAGCAACTATTTGAAGAGTGTTATGAAATC
ATTAACGATGCTTTAACAACAGGCTATTGTAATCCAGATAACGATTTTTATAGCTTCCCTAAAATATCTG
TAAATCCCCATGCTTATACGCCAGGCGGACCTCGGAAATATGTAACAGCAACCAGTCATCATATTGTTGA
GTGGGCGGCCAAAAAAGGTATTCCTCTCATCTTTAAGTGGGATGATTCTAATGATGTTAGATATGAATAT
GCTGAAAGATATAAAGCCGTTGCGGATAAATATGACGTTGACCTATCAGAGATAGACCATCAGTTAATGA
TATTAGTTAACTATAACGAAGATAGTAATAAAGCTAAACAAGAGACGCGTGCATTTATTAGTGATTATGT
TCTTGAAATGCACCCTAATGAAAATTTCGAAAATAAACTTGAAGAAATAATTGCAGAAAACGCTGTCGGA
AATTATACGGAGTGTATAACTGCGGCTAAGTTGGCAATTGAAAAGTGTGGTGCGAAAAGTGTATTGCTGT
CCTTTGAACCAATGAATGATTTGATGAGCCAAAAAAATGTAATCAATATTGTTGATGATAATATTAAGAA
GTACCACACGGAATATACCTAAACTTAATTAACGGCACTCCTCAGCAAATATAATGACCCTCTTGATAAC
CCAAGAGGGCATTTTTTAATGCCCATGGCGTCATGTTGAAAATCTCCATTACGCGAACGCGAAGTCCGAC
TCTAAGATGTCACGGAGGTTCAAGTTACCTTTAGCCGGAAGTGCTGGCATTTTGTCCAATTGAGACTCGT
GCAACTGGTCAGCGAACTGGTCGTAGAAATCAGCCAGTACATCACAAGACTCATATGTGTCAACCATAGT
TTCGCGCACTGCTTTGAACAGGTTCGCAGCGTCAGCCGGAATGGTACCGAAGGAGTCGTGAATCAGTGCA
AAAGATTCGATTCCGTACTTCTCGTGTGCCCACACTACAGTCTTACGAAGGTGGCTACCGTCTTGGCTGT
GTACAAAGTTAGGAGCGATACCAGACTCCTGTTTGTGTGCATCAATCTCGCTATCTTTGTTGGTGTTAAT
GGTAGGCTGTAAGCGGAACTGACCGAGGAACATCAGGTTCAAGCGCGTCTGAATAGGCTTCTTGTATTCC
TGCCACACAGGGAAACCATCAGGAGTTACCCAATGCACAGCGCAACGCTTGCGAAGAATCTCTCCAGTCT
TCTTATCTTTGACCTCAGCAGCCAGCAGCTTAGCAGCAGACTTAAGCCAGTTCATTGCTTCAACCGCAGC
TACCACCGTCACGCTCACAGATTCCCAAATCAGCTTAGCCATGTATCCAGCAGCCTGATTCGGCTGAGTG
AACATCAGACCCTTGCCGGAATCAATAGCTGGCTGAATGGTATCTTCCAGCACTTGTTGACGGAAGCCGA
ACTCTTTGGACCCGTAAGCCAGCGTCATGACTGAACGCTTAGTCACACTGCGAGTAACACCGTAAGCCAG
CCATTGACCAGCCAGTGCCTTAGTGCCCAGCTTGACTTTCTCAGAGATTTCACCAGTGTTCTCATCGGTC
ACGGTAACTACTTCGTTATCGGTCCCATTGATTGCGTCTGCTTGTAGAATCTCGTTGACTTTCTTAGCAA
CAATCCCGTAGATGTCCTGAACGGTTTCACTAGGAAGCAAGTTAACCGCGCGACCACCTACCTCATCTCG
GAGCATCGCGGAGAAGTGCTGGATGCCAGAGCAAGACCCGTCAAACGCCAGCGGAAGGGAGCAGTTATAG
CTCAGGCCGTGGTGCTGTACCCCAGCGTACTCAAAGCAGAACGCAAGGAAGCAGAACGGAGAATCTTGCT
CAGCCCACCAAGTGTTCTCCAGTGGAGACTTAGCGCAAGCCATGATGTTCTCGTGGTTTTCCTCAATGAA
CTTGATGCGCTCAGGGAACGGAACCTTATCGACACCCGCACAGTTTGCACCGTGGATTTTCAGCCAGTAG
TAACCTTCCTTACCGATTGGTTTACCTTTCGCCAGCGTAAGCAGTCCTTTGGTCATATCGTTACCTTGCG
GGTTGAACATTGACACAGCGTAAACACGACCGCGCCAGTCCATGTTGTAAGGGAACCAGATGGCCTTATG
GTTAGCAAACTTATTGGCTTGCTCAAGCATGAACTCAAGGCTGATACGGCGAGACTTGCGAGCCTTGTCC
TTGCGGTACACAGCAGCGGCAGCACGTTTCCACGCGGTGAGAGCCTCAGGATTCATGTCGATGTCTTCCG
GTTTCATCGGGAGTTCTTCACGCTCAATCGCAGGGATGTCCTCGACCGGACAATGCTTCCACTTGGTGAT
TACGTTGGCGACCGCTAGGACTTTCTTGTTGATTTTCCATGCGGTGTTTTGCGCAATGTTAATCGCTTTG
TACACCTCAGGCATGTAAACGTCTTCGTAGCGCATCAGTGCTTTCTTACTGTGAGTACGCACCAGCGCCA
GAGGACGACGACCGTTAGCCCAATAGCCACCACCAGTAATGCCAGTCCACGGCTTAGGAGGAACTACGCA
AGGTTGGAACATCGGAGAGATGCCAGCCAGCGCACCTGCACGGGTTGCGATAGCCTCAGCGTATTCAGGT
GCGAGTTCGATAGTCTCAGAGTCTTGACCTACTACGCCAGCATTTTGGCGGTGTAAGCTAACCATTCCGG
TTGACTCAATGAGCATCTCGATGCAGCGTACTCCTACATGAATAGAGTCTTCCTTATGCCACGAAGACCA
CGCCTCGCCACCGAGTAGACCCTTAGAGAGCATGTCAGCCTCGACAACTTGCATAAATGCTTTCTTGTAG
ACGTGCCCTACGCGCTTGTTGAGTTGTTCCTCAACGTTTTTCTTGAAGTGCTTAGCTTCAAGGTCACGGA
TACGACCGAAGCGAGCCTCGTCCTCAATGGCCCGACCGATTGCGCTTGCTACAGCCTGAACGGTTGTATT
GTCAGCACTGGTTAGGCAAGCCAGAGTGGTCTTAATGGTGATGTACGCTACGGCTTCCGGCTTGATTTCT
TGCAGGAACTGGAAGGCTGTCGGGCGCTTGCCGCGCTTAGCTTTCACTTCCTCAAACCAGTCGTTGATGC
GTGCAATCATCTTAGGGAGTAGGGTAGTGATGAGAGGCTTAGCGGCAGCGTTATCCGCAACCTCACCAGC
TTTAAGTTGACGCTCAAACATCTTGCGGAAGCGTGCTTCACCCATCTCGTAAGACTCATGCTCAAGGGCC
AACTGTTCGCGAGCTAAACGCTCACCGTAATGGTCAGCCAGAGTGTTGAACGGGATAGCAGCCAGTTCGA
TGTCAGAGAAGTCGTTCTTAGCGATGTTAATCGTGTTACCGCCCGCTCCACTGCCTGCGCTACCGCCTGC
GCTTTGACCATACAGGTTTTCACCCGCACCACCACTCGCACCACCGCCGCTACCACGGTCAGAAGTGACC
AGTTCGTTCTTCTCCCACCAACGCTTAAGGTCGAACGAAGGGGAAGCCTTCGGCGCCACCTCATGATGGG
CGCGAAGCACAGCGCCTTCGTACTTAGCCAGCAGTGTGACAAGCAGTGAGCGAAGGGATTGCATTTGGGC
TGGCGTAAAGTTAGCGTCGAACTTACCTTTATCGTCGATACCACCAACAAGGCAGACGCCGATAGAGTTG
TGGTTGTAACCCTTAGCGTGAGAGCCTACAGCCATCTCATCTCGTCCTGCCTCCACAGTACCGTCTCGCT
TGATGATAAAGTGGTATCCCACATCGAGCCAACCCTGCTCTTTGTGCCACTGGCGAATCTCACGGACACC
AACATTCTGACTTGGCTTGGTAGCCGAGCAGTGAACAAAGATTGCGTCAGTAGATTCACGTTGTTTAAAC
TGTACACGAGCCATTTTTTTTTTCCTTTCGAGGAAGGAACTCTAGTAAAAGTTAAACAAAATTATTTGTA
GAGGGAAACCGTTGTGGTCTCCCTGAATATATATTACGAGCCTTATGCATGCCCGTAAAGTTATCCAGCA
ACCACTCATAGACCTAGGGCAGCAGATAGGGACGACGTGGTGTTAGCTGTGCTCTAGAATAAAACGAAAG
GCCCAGTCTTTCGACTGAGCCTTTCGTTTTATTTG
